>Addgene plasmid #61495 | RAB14 S25N | addgene partial sequence | sequence record 101689 | EF1a-F 5'-TCAAGCCTCAGACAGTGGTTC-3'
CTTAATTAAGTCGACGGATCCATGGCAACTGCACCATACAACTACTCTTACATCTTTAAATATATTATTA
TTGGGGACATGGGAGTAGGAAAAAACTGCTTGCTTCATCAATTTACAGAAAAAAAATTTATGGCTGATTG
TCCTCACACAATTGGTGTTGAATTTGGTACAAGAATAATCGAAGTTAGTGGCCAAAAAATAAAACTGCAG
ATTTGGGATACGGCAGGACAGGAGCGATTTAGGGCTGTTACACGGAGCTACTACAGAGGAGCTGCGGGAG
CTCTTATGGTCTATGATATCACTAGAAGAAGTACATATAACCACTTAAGCAGCTGGTTGACAGATGCAAG
GAATCTCACCAATCCAAATACTGTAATAATTCTCATAGGAAATAAAGCAGATTTGGAGGCACAGAGAGAT
GTTACATATGAAGAAGCCAAACAGTTTGCTGAAGAAAATGGCTTATTGTTCCTCGAAGCGAGTGCAAAAA
CGGGA
