>Addgene plasmid #61495 | RAB14 S25N | addgene partial sequence | sequence record 101701 | hUBCpro-F 5'-TGAAGCTCCGGTTTTGAACT-3'
TTTTTAGGCACCTTTTGAAATGTAATCATTTGGGTCAATATGTAATTTTCAGTGTTAGACTAGTAAATTG
TCCGCTAAATTCTGGCCGTTTTTGGCTTTTTTGTTAGACCTCGAGATGGTGAGCAAGGGCGAGGAGCTGT
TCACCGGGGTGGTGCCCATCCTGGTCGAGCTGGACGGCGACGTAAACGGCCACAAGTTCAGCGTGTCCGG
CGAGGGCGAGGGCGATGCCACCTACGGCAAGCTGACCCTGAAGTTCATCTGCACCACCGGCAAGCTGCCC
GTGCCCTGGCCCACCCTCGTGACCACCCTGACCTACGGCGTGCAGTGCTTCAGCCGCTACCCCGACCACA
TGAAGCAGCACGACTTCTTCAAGTCCGCCATGCCCGAAGGCTACGTCCAGGAGCGCACCATCTTCTTCAA
GGACGACGGCAACTACAAGACCCGCGCCGAGGTGAA
