[The description below was written by a language model from this plasmid's Addgene catalogue record.]
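Description:
RAB14 S25N is a lentiviral expression plasmid built on pWCC43, a custom dual-promoter lentivector. It is propagated in bacteria under ampicillin selection. The record lists a recombination-deficient strain as the host, which is the usual choice for lentiviral plasmids because their repeated LTR sequences can be unstable. The copy number is recorded as unknown, and no feature table is provided, so the origin of replication, the LTR configuration and any accessory viral elements are not stated.

The payload is the human RAB14 coding sequence, an insert of about 800 bp that encodes a small GTPase of the Rab family. It carries the S25N substitution and was cloned between BamHI and EcoRI sites, both of which remain intact. The record describes the mutant as an inactive form used as a dominant negative. Serine-to-asparagine changes at this conserved position in the nucleotide-binding region of Rab proteins generally favour the GDP-bound state, and the mutant interferes with the function of the endogenous protein. The EF1a promoter drives RAB14 S25N expression. A second, independent cassette expresses GFP from the human ubiquitin C (hUbC) promoter. Transduced cells can therefore be identified or sorted by fluorescence without fusing a tag to the Rab protein.

The stated purpose is overexpression of dominant-negative RAB14 in target cells through lentiviral delivery. The associated publication concerns the regulation of human erythropoiesis by MIR144 and MIR451 via RAB14, which suggests the construct was used to block RAB14 activity in that setting.
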