Addgene plasmid #61495: RAB14 S25N
Purpose: to overexpress dominant negative RAB14. Vector includes GFP driven by hUbC promoter
Depositing lab: Curt Civin. Depositing organization: University of Maryland, Baltimore. Publication: MIR144 and MIR451 regulate human erythropoiesis via RAB14. Kim M, Tan YS, Cheng WC, Kingsbury TJ, Heimfeld S, Civin CI. Br J Haematol. 2014 Oct 14. doi: 10.1111/bjh.13164. PubMed 25312678.
Backbone
  Vector backbone: pWCC43
  Backbone manufacturer: a dual promoter lentivector made by the Civin lab
  Vector type: Lentiviral
Growth in bacteria
  Bacterial resistance: Ampicillin, 100 μg/mL
  Growth temperature: 37°C
  Growth strain: Stbl3
  Copy number: Unknown
Gene/Insert
  Gene/Insert name: RAB14
  Species: H. sapiens (human)
  Insert size (bp): 801
  Mutation: S25N, inactive form
  Entrez Gene: RAB14 (a.k.a. FBP, RAB-14)
  Promoter: EF1a
  Cloning method: Restriction Enzyme; 5′ cloning site BamHI (not destroyed); 3′ cloning site EcoRI (not destroyed)
  Sequencing primers: 5′ WCC43-F-seq TTCATTCTCAAGCCTCAGAC; 3′ WCC43-R-seq CGGACGCTCGCTGCGCCCTTCG
Terms and licenses: Academic/Nonprofit Terms; Industry Terms: Not Available to Industry
How to cite: RAB14 S25N was a gift from Curt Civin (Addgene plasmid # 61495 ; http://n2t.net/addgene:61495 ; RRID:Addgene_61495)
